Addgene plasmid #73678: pS2-FLAG-Sestrin2-L261A
Purpose: overexpression
Depositing lab: David Sabatini. Depositing organization: Whitehead Institute for Biomedical Research. Publication: Sestrin2 is a leucine sensor for the mTORC1 pathway. Wolfson RL, Chantranupong L, Saxton RA, Shen K, Scaria SM, Cantor JR, Sabatini DM. Science. 2016 Jan 1;351(6268):43-8. doi: 10.1126/science.aab2674. Epub 2015 Oct 8. PubMed 26449471.
Backbone
  Vector backbone: pS2
  Backbone size w/o insert (bp): 8000
  Total vector size (bp): 9443
  Vector type: Mammalian Expression, Lentiviral
  Selectable markers: Puromycin
Growth in bacteria
  Bacterial resistance: Ampicillin, 100 μg/mL
  Growth temperature: 37°C
  Growth strain: XL10 Gold
  Copy number: Unknown
Gene/Insert
  Gene/Insert name: Sesn2
  Species: H. sapiens (human)
  Insert size (bp): 1443
  Mutation: L261A changed Leucine 261 to Alanine
  GenBank ID: NM_031459.4 CDS
  Entrez Gene: SESN2 (a.k.a. HI95, SES2, SEST2)
  Promoter: Sesn2
  Tag / fusion protein: FLAG (N terminal on backbone)
  Cloning method: Restriction Enzyme; 5′ cloning site Age1 (unknown if destroyed); 3′ cloning site EcoR1 (unknown if destroyed)
  Sequencing primers: 5′ CCCGAGGCCAGGGGGAGCAG; 3′ TAG TTT GTA TGT CTG TTG CTA TTA
Terms and licenses: Academic/Nonprofit Terms; Industry Terms: Not Available to Industry
How to cite: pS2-FLAG-Sestrin2-L261A was a gift from David Sabatini (Addgene plasmid # 73678 ; http://n2t.net/addgene:73678 ; RRID:Addgene_73678)
