[The description below was written by a language model from this plasmid's Addgene catalogue record.]
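Description:
pS2-FLAG-Sestrin2-L261A is a lentiviral mammalian expression plasmid of about 9.4 kb, built on the roughly 8 kb pS2 backbone. It is propagated in E. coli under ampicillin selection, and it carries a puromycin marker for selecting transduced or transfected mammalian cells. No feature table accompanies the record, so the viral elements (LTRs, packaging signal and so on), the bacterial origin and the promoter driving the puromycin cassette are not itemised. The copy number is listed as unknown.

The insert is the human SESN2 coding sequence (about 1.4 kb, matching the reference mRNA CDS), cloned between AgeI and EcoRI sites. A FLAG epitope supplied by the backbone is fused to its N terminus, allowing detection and immunoprecipitation of the protein. The insert carries a point mutation changing leucine 261 to alanine. The promoter is recorded as "Sesn2", which suggests that pS2 drives the transgene from Sestrin2 regulatory sequence rather than a strong viral promoter, although the record does not describe this element further.

The stated purpose is overexpression, and the associated publication identifies Sestrin2 as a leucine sensor for the mTORC1 pathway. The L261A variant was therefore presumably made to test how altering this residue affects Sestrin2's role in leucine sensing and mTORC1 signalling, but the record does not state the mutation's functional consequence. As a lentiviral construct with puromycin selection, it is suited to generating stable cell lines that express the tagged mutant, for comparison with wild-type Sestrin2 or for reconstituting Sestrin-deficient cells.
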