>Addgene plasmid #73678 | pS2-FLAG-Sestrin2-L261A | depositor partial sequence | sequence record 136569 | insert
ATGATCGTGGCGGACTCCGAGTGCCGCGCAGAGCTCAAGGACTACCTGCGGTTCGCCCCGGGCGGCGTCG
GCGACTCGGGCCCCGGAGAGGAGCAGAGGGAGAGCCGGGCTCGGCGAGGCCCTCGAGGGCCCAGCGCCTT
CATCCCCGTGGAGGAGGTCCTTCGGGAGGGGGCTGAGAGCCTCGAGCAGCACCTGGGGCTGGAGGCACTG
ATGTCCTCTGGGCGAGTAGACAACCTGGCAGTGGTGATGGGCCTGCACCCTGACTACTTTACCAGCTTCT
GGCGCCTGCACTACCTGCTGCTGCACACGGATGGTCCCTTGGCCAGCTCCTGGCGCCACTACATTGCCAT
CATGGCTGCCGCCCGCCATCAGTGTTCTTACCTGGTAGGCTCCCACATGGCCGAGTTTCTGCAGACTGGT
GGTGACCCTGAGTGGCTGCTGGGCCTCCACCGGGCCCCCGAGAAGCTGCGCAAACTCAGCGAGATCAACA
AGTTGCTGGCGCATCGGCCATGGCTCATCACCAAGGAACACATCCAGGCCTTGCTGAAGACCGGCGAGCA
CACTTGGTCCCTGGCCGAGCTCATTCAGGCTCTGGTCCTGCTCACCCACTGCCACTCGCTCTCCTCCTTC
GTGTTTGGCTGTGGCATCCTCCCTGAGGGGGATGCAGATGGCAGCCCTGCCCCCCAGGCACCTACACCCC
CTAGTGAACAGAGCAGCCCCCCAAGCAGGGACCCGTTGAACAACTCTGGGGGCTTTGAGTCTGCCCGCGA
CGTGGAGGCGGCGATGGAGCGCATGCAGCAGCTGCAGGAGAGCCTGCTGCGGGATGAGGGGACGTCCCAG
GAGGAGATGGAGAGCCGCTTTGAGCTGGAGAAGTCAGAGAGCCTGCTGGTGACCCCCTCAGCTGACATCC
TGGAGCCCTCTCCACACCCAGACATGCTGTGCTTTGTGGAAGACCCTACTTTCGGATATGAGGACTTCAC
TCGGAGAGGGGCTCAGGCACCCCCTACCTTCCGGGCCCAGGATTATACCTGGGAAGACCATGGCTACTCG
CTGATCCAGCGGCTTTACCCTGAGGGTGGGCAGCTGCTGGATGAGAAGTTCCAGGCAGCCTATAGCCTCA
CCTACAATACCATCGCCATGCACAGTGGTGTGGACACCTCCGTGCTCCGCAGGGCCATCTGGAACTATAT
CCACTGCGTCTTTGGCATCAGATATGATGACTATGATTATGGGGAGGTGAACCAGCTCCTGGAGCGGAAC
CTCAAGGTCTATATCAAGACAGTGGCCTGCTACCCAGAGAAGACCACCCGAAGAATGTACAACCTCTTCT
GGAGGCACTTCCGCCACTCAGAGAAGGTCCACGTGAACTTGCTGCTCCTGGAGGCGCGCATGCAAGCCGC
TCTGCTGTACGCCCTCCGTGCCATCACCCGCTACATGACCTGA
