>Addgene plasmid #73678 | pS2-FLAG-Sestrin2-L261A | addgene partial sequence | sequence record 140955 | Puro-F 5'-GCAACCTCCCTTCTACGAGC-3'
TCGAGGTGCCCGAAGGACCGCGCACCTGGTGCATGACCCGCAAGCCCGGTGCCTGACGCCCGCCCCACGA
CCCGCAGCGCCCGACCGAAAGGAGCGCACGACCCCATGCATCGGTACCTTTAAGACCAATGACTTACAAG
GCAGCTGTAGATCTTAGCCACTTTTTAAAAGAAAAGGGGGGACTGGAAGGGCTAATTCACTCCCAACGAA
GACAAGATCTGCTTTTTGCTTGTACTGGGTCTCTCTGGTTAGACCAGATCTGAGCCTGGGAGCTCTCTGG
CTAACTAGGGAACCCACTGCTTAAGCCTCAATAAAGCTTGCCTTGAGTGCTTCAAGTAGTGTGTGCCCGT
CTGTTGTGTGACTCTGGTAACTAGAGATCCCTCAGACCCTTTTAGTCAGTGTGGAAAATCTCTAGCAGTA
GTAGTTCATGTCATCTTATTATTCAGTATTTATAACTTGCAAAGAAATGAATATCAGAGAGTGAGAGGAA
CTTGTTTATTGCAGCTTATAATGGTTACAAATAAAGCAATAGCATCACAAATTTCACAAATAAAGCATTT
TTTTCACTGCATTCTAGTTGTGGTTTGTCCAAACTCATCAATGTATCTTATCATGTCTGGCTCTAGCTAT
CCCGCCCCTAACTCCGCCCATCCCGCCCCTAACTCCGCCCAGTTCCGCCCATTCTCCGCCCCATGGCTGA
CTAATTTTTTTTATTTATGCAGAGGCCGAGGCCGCCTCGGCCTCTGAGCTATTCCAGAAGTAGTGAGGAG
GCTTTTTTGGAGGCCTAGGGACGTACCCAATTCGCCCTATAGTGAGTCGTATTACGCGCGCTCACTGGGC
CGTCGTTTTACAACGTCGTGACTGGGAAAACCCTGGCGTTACCCAACTTAAT
