>Addgene plasmid #73678 | pS2-FLAG-Sestrin2-L261A | addgene partial sequence | sequence record 140956 | cPPT-F 5'-gggaaagaatagtagacataatag-3'
ATTACAAAAATTCAAAATTTTCGGGTTTATTACAGGGACAGCAGAGATCCACTTTGGCCGCGGCTCGAGG
GGGTTGGGGTTGCGCCTTTTCCAAGGCAGCCCTGGGTTTGCGCAGGGACGCGGCTGCTCTGGGCGTGGTT
CCGGGAAACGCAGCGGCGCCGACCCTGGGTCTCGCACATTCTTCACGTCCGTTCGCAGCGTCACCCGGAT
CTTCGCCGCTACCCTTGTGGGCCCCCCGGCGACGCTTCCTGCTCCGCCCCTAAGTCGGGAAGGTTCCTTG
CGGTTCGCGGCGTGCCGGACGTGACAAACGGAAGCCGCACGTCTCACTAGTACCCTCGCAGACGGACAGC
GCCAGGGAGCAATGGCAGCGCGCCGACCGCGATGGGCTGTGGCCAATAGCGGCTGCTCAGCAGGGCGCGC
CGAGAGCAGCGGCCGGGAAGGGGCGGTGCGGGAGGCGGGGTGTGGGGCGGTAGTGTGGGCCCTGTTCCTG
CCCGCGCGGTGTTCCGCATTCTGCAAGCCTCCGGAGCGCACGTCGGCAGTCGGCTCCCTCGTTGACCGAA
TCACCGACCTCTCTCCCCAGGGGGATCCACCGGAGCTTACCATGACCGAGTACAAGCCCACGGTGCGCCT
CGCCACCCGCGACGACGTCCCCAGGGCCGTACGCACCCTCGCCGCCGCGTTCGCCGACTACCCCGCCACG
CGCCACACCGTCGATCCGGACCGCCACATCGAGCGGGTCACCGAGCTGCAAGAACTCTTCCTCACGCGCG
TCGGGCTCGACATCGGCAAGGTGTGGGTCGCGGAC
