>Addgene plasmid #73678 | pS2-FLAG-Sestrin2-L261A | addgene partial sequence | sequence record 141721 | pS2-R 5'-TAGTTTGTATGTCTGTTGCTATTA-3'
AAATCCCCCCATTTTCTTTTAAAATTGTGGATGAATACTGCCATTTGCTCTCGAGGTCGAGAATTCTTAT
TACTTGTCATCGTCATCCTTGTAATCAATGTCATGATCTTTATAATCACCGTCATGGTCTTTGTAGTCGC
CTGCGGCCGCTCAGGTCATGTAGCGGGTGATGGCACGGAGGGCGTACAGCAGAGCGGCTTGCATGCGCGC
CTCCAGGAGCAGCAAGTTCACGTGGACCTTCTCTGAGTGGCGGAAGTGCCTCCAGAAGAGGTTGTACATT
CTTCGGGTGGTCTTCTCTGGGTAGCAGGCCACTGTCTTGATATAGACCTTGAGGTTCCGCTCCAGGAGCT
GGTTCACCTCCCCATAATCATAGTCATCATATCTGATGCCAAAGACGCAGTGGATATAGTTCCAGATGGC
CCTGCGGAGCACGGAGGTGTCCACACCACTGTGCATGGCGATGGTATTGTAGGTGAGGCTATAGGCTGCC
TGGAACTTCTCATCCAGCAGCTGCCCACCCTCAGGGTAAAGCCGCTGGATCAGCGAGTAGCCATGGTCTT
CCCAGGTATAATCCTGGGCCCGGAAGGTAGGGGGTGCCTGAGCCCCTCTCCGAGTGAAGTCCTCATATCC
GAAAGTAGGGTCTTCCACAAAGCACAGCATGTCTGGGTGTGGAGAGGGCTCCAGGATGTCAGCTGAGGGG
GTCACCAGCAGGCTCTCTGACTTCTCCAGCTCAAAGCGGCTCTCCATCTCCTCCTGGGACGTCCCCTCAT
CCCGCAGCAGGCTCTCCTGCAGCTGCTGCATGCGCTCCATCGCCGCCTCCACGTCGCGGGCAGACTCAAA
GCCCCCAGAGTTGTTCAACGGGTCCCTGCTTG
