>Addgene plasmid #73678 | pS2-FLAG-Sestrin2-L261A | addgene partial sequence | sequence record 142798 | pS2-F 5'-CCCGAGGCCAGGGGGAGCAG-3'
TCTATAATTAGCAGCACCGGATAGGACGCGAGCCAAACCTCTCTTAACCCTAGCCAGTCCCTCCAGGAAC
TGAAAAGATGAAGAATTCATTTAGGAGATTTCACACTCGGCTGTTTGGCCTAGCCCAGTGAAGTCCCTTT
TCATCACGCAACCCTAATGACTCTTAGGGCTGTCACTGCCGTCTGGTGTTGCCAGGGATCTGACTAAACC
GTCTTGCAAAAGTTTGCAGCATTCACCCGAGGCGGACTACAACTCCCAGAATTCCGGGCGCTCCCCGGTG
CTGATTGGCGGAGCCCGTGACTCCAGGGGGCGGAGTTTCCCCCGCCTCCCCGGGGAAACAGACCTCTGAT
TGGCTGGACCGCCGGGCTTTTGTGTCCCCGCCCTCCCCCGGGGACCGCAGCGGGCTGAACTGCTGGTGTC
AGAGCCCGGCGAGCGCTGGCAGTTCCGCGGCGGGGATGCTGAGGAGCGCTGGGTCCGGGAGCAGCCCTGG
CCCCTGCGGACTTCCGAGGCCGTGAAAACCCCTGCGCTGCGGCCCTTCCCAGGCCCCCGAGGCCGTTCGC
CGTTCCCGAAGCCCGACTGGGGGAAGAGTCCAGCACCAAAGCGGCCGTTCTCGGATTCCGGAGCGTTCTG
GAGCCCCGAGAGACGCCCCGGGGTTCTAGAAGCTCCCCGGCGGCGCCCAGTCCCGGCTTCATTCGGGCGT
CCCTCCGAAACCCACTCGGGTGCACGGGTCGTCGGCGAGCCGCGACCGGGTCCTGGCGCGCACCACCGGT
GCCACCATGGACTACAAGGATGACGATGACAAGGGTGGTGGTGGTGGTGCCTCACAATGATCGTGGCGGA
CTCCGAGTGCCGCGCAGAGCTCAAGGACTACCTGCGGTTCGCCCCGGGCGGCGTCGGCGACTCGGGCCCC
GGAAGAGAA
